Addgene plasmid #30232: pETCON-E37/design_71
Depositing lab: David Baker. Depositing organization: University of Washington. Publication: Community-Wide Assessment of Protein-Interface Modeling Suggests Improvements to Design Methodology. Fleishman SJ, Whitehead TA, Strauch EM, Corn JE, Qin S, Zhou HX, Mitchell JC, Demerdash ON, Takeda-Shitaka M, Terashi G, Moal IH, Li X, Bates PA, Zacharias M, Park H, Ko JS, Lee H, Seok C, Bourquard T, Bernauer J, Poupon A, Aze J, Soner S, Ovali SK, Ozbek P, Tal NB, Haliloglu T, Hwang H, Vreven T, Pierce BG, Weng Z, Perez-Cano L, Pons C, Fernandez-Recio J, Jiang F, Yang F, Gong X, Cao L, Xu X, Liu B, Wang P, Li C, Wang C, Robert CH, Guharoy M, Liu S, Huang Y, Li L, Guo D, Chen Y, Xiao Y, London N, Itzhaki Z, Schueler-Furman O, Inbar Y, Patapov V, Cohen M, Schreiber G, Tsuchiya Y, Kanamori E, Standley DM, Nakamura H, Kinoshita K, Driggers CM, Hall RG, Morgan JL, Hsu VL, Zhan J, Yang Y, Zhou Y, Kastritis PL, Bonvin AM, Zhang W, Camacho CJ, Kilambi KP, Sircar A, Gray JJ, Ohue M, Uchikoga N, Matsuzaki Y, Ishida T, Akiyama Y, Khashan R, Bush S, Fouches D, Tropsha A, Esquivel-Rodriguez J, Kihara D, Stranges PB, Jacak R, Kuhlman B, Huang SY, Zou X, Wodak SJ, Janin J, Baker D. J Mol Biol. 2011 Sep 29. 10.1016/j.jmb.2011.09.031 PubMed 22001016.
Backbone
  Vector backbone: pETCON
  Backbone size w/o insert (bp): 5400
  Vector type: Yeast Expression
Growth in bacteria
  Bacterial resistance: Ampicillin, 100 μg/mL
  Growth temperature: 37°C
  Growth strain: DH5alpha
  Copy number: High Copy
Gene/Insert
  Gene/Insert name: Mtb ACP2 designed binding protein E37
  Species: Designed Sequence
  Insert size (bp): 342
  Cloning method: Restriction Enzyme; 5′ cloning site NdeI (not destroyed); 3′ cloning site XhoI (not destroyed)
  Sequencing primers: 5′ UP-GS
Resource information
  A portion of this plasmid was derived from a plasmid made by: Designed sequence
Terms and licenses: Academic/Nonprofit Terms; Industry Terms: Not Available to Industry
How to cite: pETCON-E37/design_71 was a gift from David Baker (Addgene plasmid # 30232 ; http://n2t.net/addgene:30232 ; RRID:Addgene_30232)
