[The description below was written by a language model from this plasmid's Addgene catalogue record.]
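Description:
pETCON-E37/design_71 is a yeast expression plasmid built on the pETCON backbone (about 5.4 kb without insert). It carries a 342 bp computationally designed open reading frame described as a designed binding protein, E37, directed against Mtb ACP2, presumably an acyl carrier protein of Mycobacterium tuberculosis, although the record does not spell out the target. The insert is a wholly designed sequence rather than a natural gene. It was placed in the vector by restriction cloning between NdeI and XhoI sites, both of which remain intact, so the design can be excised or swapped for other variants. In bacteria the plasmid is maintained at high copy under ampicillin selection.

The record gives no feature table. It therefore does not state the promoter driving expression, any fusion partners or epitope tags, the yeast origin of replication, or the yeast selectable marker. pETCON is generally known as a yeast surface display vector, in which the cloned protein is fused to a cell wall anchoring partner so that binding to a labelled target can be measured on intact cells. That arrangement is not documented in the fields provided here and should be confirmed against the full sequence.

The associated publication is a community-wide assessment of protein-interface modelling aimed at improving design methodology. This suggests the construct is one of a series of designed binders used for experimental testing and as a benchmark case for computational interface design. The record does not indicate whether this particular design bound its target.
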