>Addgene plasmid #30232 | pETCON-E37/design_71 | depositor partial sequence | sequence record 13888 | Author sequence
CATATGGGTCCACACATGAGTATTCATTCTGGTAGAATCTATAGAACCTTTAATGTTCCATTGAGTGTTT
TGATCAGACCATTGCCTTCTGTTTTAGATCCTGCTAAGGTTCAATCTTTGGTTGATACTATCAGAGAAGA
TCCAGATTCAGTTCCACCTATTGATGTTTTGTTAATTTCCGGTGCACAAGGTGGTTCTTATTCATACTCC
TTCGGTGGTTGTCATAGATATGCTGCATACCAACAATTGCAAAGAGAAACTATCCCTGCTGAATTAGTTA
TTTCAACATTGTCCGATTTGAGAGTTTACTTGGGTGCATCTACTCCAGATTTGCAACTCGAG
