>Addgene plasmid #30232 | pETCON-E37/design_71 | addgene partial sequence | sequence record 35409 | 30232 with GAL1
TTCCCTACTTCATACATTTTCAATTAAGATGCAGTTACTTCGCTGTTTTTCAATATTTTCTGTTATTGCT
TCAGTTTTAGCACAGGAACTGACAACTATATGCGAGCAAATCCCCTCACCAACTTTAGAATCGACGCCGT
ACTCTTTGTCAACGACTACTATTTTGGCCAACGGGAAGGCAATGCAAGGAGTTTTTGAATATTACAAATC
AGTAACGTTTGTCAGTAATTGCGGTTCTCACCCCTCAACAACTAGCAAAGGCAGCCCCATAAACACACAG
TATGTTTTTAAGGACAATAGCTCGACGATTGAAGGTAGATACCCATACGACGTTCCAGACTACGCTCTGC
AGGCTAGTGGTGGAGGAGGCTCTGGTGGAGGCGGTAGCGGAGGCGGAGGGTCGGCTAGCCATATGGGTCC
ACACATGAGTATTCATTCTGGTAGAATCTATAGAACCTTTAATGTTCCATTGAGTGTTTTGATCAGACCA
TTGCCTTCTGTTTTAGATCCTGCTAAGGTTCAATCTTTGGTTGATACTATCAGAGAAGATCCAGATTCAG
TTCCACCTATTGATGTTTTGTTAATTTCCGGTGCACAAGGTGGTTCTTATTCATACTCCTTCGGTGGTTG
TCATAGATATGCTGCATACCAACAATTGCAAAGAGAAACTATCCCTGCTGAATTAGTTATTTCAACATTG
TCCGATTTGAGAGTTTACTTGGGTGCATCTACTCCAGATTTGCAACTCGAGGGGGGCGGATCCGAACAAA
AGCTTATTTCTGAAGAGGACTTGTAATAGAGATCTGATAACAACAGTGTAGATGTAACAAAATCGACTTT
GTTCCCACTGTACTTTT
